Addgene plasmid #228949: pET28a-UBC9
Purpose: express a fragment of the wild-type human UBC9 (residues 2-158 of UniProt P63279 supplemented with the N-terminal thrombin-cleavable MGHHHHHHSSGLVPR|G- tag)
Depositing lab: Marcin Suskiewicz. Depositing organization: CNRS UPR 4301, Centre de Biophysique Moleculaire.
Backbone
  Vector backbone: pET28a(+)
  Backbone manufacturer: Novagen
  Backbone size w/o insert (bp): 5236
  Total vector size (bp): 5758
  Vector type: Bacterial Expression
Growth in bacteria
  Bacterial resistance: Kanamycin, 50 μg/mL
  Growth temperature: 37°C
  Growth strain: NEB Stable
  Copy number: Low Copy
Gene/Insert
  Gene/Insert name: UBC9 (alt name: UBE2I)
  Species: H. sapiens (human)
  Insert size (bp): 522
  GenBank ID: NM_194260.3
  Entrez Gene: UBE2I (a.k.a. C358B7.1, P18, UBC9)
  Promoter: T7-lac
  Tag / fusion protein: His tag and thrombine cleavage site : MGHHHHHHSSGLVPRGS (N terminal on insert)
  Cloning method: Restriction Enzyme; 5′ cloning site NcoI (not destroyed); 3′ cloning site XhoI (not destroyed)
  Sequencing primers: 5′ T7; 3′ T7-terminator
Terms and licenses: Academic/Nonprofit Terms; Industry Terms: Not Available to Industry
How to cite: pET28a-UBC9 was a gift from Marcin Suskiewicz (Addgene plasmid # 228949 ; http://n2t.net/addgene:228949 ; RRID:Addgene_228949)
