[The description below was written by a language model from this plasmid's Addgene catalogue record and pLannotate feature annotations shown in this document.]
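Description:
pET28a-UBC9 is a bacterial expression plasmid built on the Novagen pET28a(+) backbone for producing recombinant human UBC9 (UBE2I), the SUMO-conjugating E2 enzyme, in E. coli. It is selected with kanamycin through the KanR aminoglycoside phosphotransferase gene. It replicates from a pBR322/ColE1-type origin accompanied by rop and the bom region, consistent with the low copy number recorded. An f1 origin is also present. The total size is roughly 5.75 kb.

The insert, cloned between NcoI and XhoI, encodes residues 2–158 of wild-type human UBC9 preceded by an N-terminal hexahistidine tag and a thrombin cleavage site, so the tag can be removed after affinity purification. Transcription is driven by the T7 promoter with an adjacent lac operator (T7-lac). Translation starts from the T7 gene 10 ribosome binding site, and transcription ends at the T7 terminator. The plasmid-borne lacI gene supplies repressor, keeping expression off until induction with IPTG in a host that provides T7 RNA polymerase.

Several automated annotations need interpretation. The UBC9 coding region is matched to the chicken orthologue, which most likely reflects the high conservation of this protein, since the catalogue gives the insert as human. The N-terminal His tag is labelled as a "capTEV" fragment. A His-tag fragment lies downstream of the insert and corresponds to the vector's optional C-terminal tag; the stated construct design implies it is not part of the expressed protein, although the table does not show a stop codon explicitly. The short TcR, SET1 and AmpR promoter fragments are probably backbone remnants or partial matches rather than functional elements. The construct is suited to preparing purified UBC9, for example for biochemical or structural work on SUMOylation, though the record does not name a specific application.
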