Features (pLannotate 1.2.2; 21 found; start..end, strand, type, name):
     26..73      -  terminator     T7 terminator: transcription terminator for bacteriophage T7 RNA polymerase
     81..130     -  CDS            SET1 (fragment): solubility-enhancement tag derived from T7 phage gene 10B
    140..157     -  CDS            9xHis (fragment): 9xHis affinity tag
    167..637     -  CDS            UBE2I: UBC9_CHICK - Also known as UBC9, UBCE9. Experimental evidence at protein level: Swiss-Prot protein existence level 1. Accepts the ubiquitin-like proteins SUMO1, SUMO2 and SUMO3 from the UBLE1A-UBLE1B E1 complex and catalyzes their covalent attachment to other proteins with the help of an E3 ligase such as RANBP2 or CBX4. Essential for nuclear architecture and chromosome segregation. From Gallus gallus (Chicken).
    638..655     -  CDS            thrombin site: thrombin recognition and cleavage site
    666..682     -  CDS            capTEV™ (fragment): composite tag for in vivo biotinylation, TEV protease cleavage, and 6xHis tagging
    695..717     -  RBS            RBS: efficient ribosome binding site from bacteriophage T7 gene 10 (Olins and Rangwala, 1989)
    732..756     -  protein_bind   lac operator: The lac repressor binds to the lac operator to inhibit transcription in E. coli. This inhibition can be relieved by adding lactose or isopropyl-β-D-thiogalactopyranoside (IPTG). lac repressor encoded by lacI
    757..775     -  promoter       T7 promoter: promoter for bacteriophage T7 RNA polymerase
    797..1076    +  CDS            TcR (fragment): tetracycline efflux protein; tet; confers resistance to tetracycline
   1084..1161    +  promoter       lacI promoter: lacI
   1162..2244    +  CDS            lacI: lac repressor; lacI; The lac repressor binds to the lac operator to inhibit transcription in E. coli. This inhibition can be relieved by adding lactose or isopropyl-β-D-thiogalactopyranoside (IPTG).
   2257..2278    +  protein_bind   CAP binding site: CAP binding activates transcription in the presence of cAMP. E. coli catabolite activator protein
   2293..2584    +  CDS            TcR (fragment): tetracycline efflux protein; tet; confers resistance to tetracycline
   2656..3036    -  CDS            YPB1_ECOLX: Protein predicted: Swiss-Prot protein existence level 4. From Escherichia coli.
   3053..3244    +  CDS            rop: Rop protein, which maintains plasmids at low copy number; rop
   3346..3485    +  misc_feature   bom: basis of mobility region from pBR322
   3671..4259    -  rep_origin     ori: high-copy-number ColE1/pMB1/pBR322/pUC origin of replication
   4381..5196    +  CDS            KanR: aminoglycoside phosphotransferase; aph(3')-Ia; confers resistance to kanamycin in bacteria or G418 (Geneticin®) in eukaryotes
   5205..5262    -  promoter       AmpR promoter (fragment): bla
   5315..5743    -  rep_origin     f1 ori (sequence partly withheld): f1 bacteriophage origin of replication; arrow indicates direction of (+) strand synthesis
>Addgene plasmid #228949 | pET28a-UBC9 | addgene full sequence | sequence record 472392 | Addgene NGS Result
ATCCGGATATAGTTCCTCCTTTCAGCAAAAAACCCCTCAAGACCCGTTTAGAGGCCCCAAGGGGTTATGC
TAGTTATTGCTCAGCGGTGGCAGCAGCCAACTCAGCTTCCTTTCGGGCTTTGTTAGCAGCCGGATCTCAG
TGGTGGTGGTGGTGGTGCTCGAGTTATGAGGGCGCAAACTTCTTGGCTTGTGCTCGGACCCTTTTCTCGT
ACTCCACTCTGTTTTGGCAGTAAATCGTGTAGGCCTCTGCTTGAGCTGGGTCTTGGATATTTGGTTCATT
TAGAAGTTCCTGTATTCCTAATAGGATCTGTTTGATTGTGATGGCTGGCCTCCAGTCCTTGTCCTCCTCT
AAGATGGACAGGCACACTGTCCCCGAAGGGTACACATTCGGGTGAAATAATGGTGGTTCGAATTTACATT
TTGGTGGCGAAGATGGATAATCATCTTTGAAAAGCATCCGTAGTTTAAACAAGCCTCCTTCCCACGGAGT
CCCTTTCTTTCCTGGAATGGCGCACTCCCAGTTCATGAGGTTCATCGTGCCATCGGGATTTTTTGTTGGG
ACAGCCACGAAACCAAATGGGTGGTCTTTCCTCCATGCTTTCCTCTCCTGGGCGAGTCTGCTGAGGGCGA
TCCCCGAGCTGCCGCGCGGCACCAGGCCGCTGCTGTGATGATGATGATGATGGCCCATGGTATATCTCCT
TCTTAAAGTTAAACAAAATTATTTCTAGAGGGGAATTGTTATCCGCTCACAATTCCCCTATAGTGAGTCG
TATTAATTTCGCGGGATCGAGATCTCGATCCTCTACGCCGGACGCATCGTGGCCGGCATCACCGGCGCCA
CAGGTGCGGTTGCTGGCGCCTATATCGCCGACATCACCGATGGGGAAGATCGGGCTCGCCACTTCGGGCT
CATGAGCGCTTGTTTCGGCGTGGGTATGGTGGCAGGCCCCGTGGCCGGGGGACTGTTGGGCGCCATCTCC
TTGCATGCACCATTCCTTGCGGCGGCGGTGCTCAACGGCCTCAACCTACTACTGGGCTGCTTCCTAATGC
AGGAGTCGCATAAGGGAGAGCGTCGAGATCCCGGACACCATCGAATGGCGCAAAACCTTTCGCGGTATGG
CATGATAGCGCCCGGAAGAGAGTCAATTCAGGGTGGTGAATGTGAAACCAGTAACGTTATACGATGTCGC
AGAGTATGCCGGTGTCTCTTATCAGACCGTTTCCCGCGTGGTGAACCAGGCCAGCCACGTTTCTGCGAAA
ACGCGGGAAAAAGTGGAAGCGGCGATGGCGGAGCTGAATTACATTCCCAACCGCGTGGCACAACAACTGG
CGGGCAAACAGTCGTTGCTGATTGGCGTTGCCACCTCCAGTCTGGCCCTGCACGCGCCGTCGCAAATTGT
CGCGGCGATTAAATCTCGCGCCGATCAACTGGGTGCCAGCGTGGTGGTGTCGATGGTAGAACGAAGCGGC
GTCGAAGCCTGTAAAGCGGCGGTGCACAATCTTCTCGCGCAACGCGTCAGTGGGCTGATCATTAACTATC
CGCTGGATGACCAGGATGCCATTGCTGTGGAAGCTGCCTGCACTAATGTTCCGGCGTTATTTCTTGATGT
CTCTGACCAGACACCCATCAACAGTATTATTTTCTCCCATGAAGACGGTACGCGACTGGGCGTGGAGCAT
CTGGTCGCATTGGGTCACCAGCAAATCGCGCTGTTAGCGGGCCCATTAAGTTCTGTCTCGGCGCGTCTGC
GTCTGGCTGGCTGGCATAAATATCTCACTCGCAATCAAATTCAGCCGATAGCGGAACGGGAAGGCGACTG
GAGTGCCATGTCCGGTTTTCAACAAACCATGCAAATGCTGAATGAGGGCATCGTTCCCACTGCGATGCTG
GTTGCCAACGATCAGATGGCGCTGGGCGCAATGCGCGCCATTACCGAGTCCGGGCTGCGCGTTGGTGCGG
ATATCTCGGTAGTGGGATACGACGATACCGAAGACAGCTCATGTTATATCCCGCCGTTAACCACCATCAA
ACAGGATTTTCGCCTGCTGGGGCAAACCAGCGTGGACCGCTTGCTGCAACTCTCTCAGGGCCAGGCGGTG
AAGGGCAATCAGCTGTTGCCCGTCTCACTGGTGAAAAGAAAAACCACCCTGGCGCCCAATACGCAAACCG
CCTCTCCCCGCGCGTTGGCCGATTCATTAATGCAGCTGGCACGACAGGTTTCCCGACTGGAAAGCGGGCA
GTGAGCGCAACGCAATTAATGTAAGTTAGCTCACTCATTAGGCACCGGGATCTCGACCGATGCCCTTGAG
AGCCTTCAACCCAGTCAGCTCCTTCCGGTGGGCGCGGGGCATGACTATCGTCGCCGCACTTATGACTGTC
TTCTTTATCATGCAACTCGTAGGACAGGTGCCGGCAGCGCTCTGGGTCATTTTCGGCGAGGACCGCTTTC
GCTGGAGCGCGACGATGATCGGCCTGTCGCTTGCGGTATTCGGAATCTTGCACGCCCTCGCTCAAGCCTT
CGTCACTGGTCCCGCCACCAAACGTTCCGGCGAGAAGCAGGCCATTATCGCCGGCATGGCGGCCCCACGG
GTGCGCATGATCGTGCTCCTGTCGTTGAGGACCCGGCTAGGCTGGCGGGGTTGCCTTACTGGTTAGCAGA
ATGAATCACCGATACGCGAGCGAACGTGAAGCGACTGCTGCTGCAAAACGTCTGCGACCTGAGCAACAAC
ATGAATGGTCTTCGGTTTCCGTGTTTCGTAAAGTCTGGAAACGCGGAAGTCAGCGCCCTGCACCATTATG
TTCCGGATCTGCATCGCAGGATGCTGCTGGCTACCCTGTGGAACACCTACATCTGTATTAACGAAGCGCT
GGCATTGACCCTGAGTGATTTTTCTCTGGTCCCGCCGCATCCATACCGCCAGTTGTTTACCCTCACAACG
TTCCAGTAACCGGGCATGTTCATCATCAGTAACCCGTATCGTGAGCATCCTCTCTCGTTTCATCGGTATC
ATTACCCCCATGAACAGAAATCCCCCTTACACGGAGGCATCAGTGACCAAACAGGAAAAAACCGCCCTTA
ACATGGCCCGCTTTATCAGAAGCCAGACATTAACGCTTCTGGAGAAACTCAACGAGCTGGACGCGGATGA
ACAGGCAGACATCTGTGAATCGCTTCACGACCACGCTGATGAGCTTTACCGCAGCTGCCTCGCGCGTTTC
GGTGATGACGGTGAAAACCTCTGACACATGCAGCTCCCGGAGACGGTCACAGCTTGTCTGTAAGCGGATG
CCGGGAGCAGACAAGCCCGTCAGGGCGCGTCAGCGGGTGTTGGCGGGTGTCGGGGCGCAGCCATGACCCA
GTCACGTAGCGATAGCGGAGTGTATACTGGCTTAACTATGCGGCATCAGAGCAGATTGTACTGAGAGTGC
ACCATTGCGGTGTGAAATACCGCACAGATGCGTAAGGAGAAAATACCGCATCAGGCGCTCTTCCGCTTCC
TCGCTCACTGACTCGCTGCGCTCGGTCGTTCGGCTGCGGCGAGCGGTATCAGCTCACTCAAAGGCGGTAA
TACGGTTATCCACAGAATCAGGGGATAACGCAGGAAAGAACATGTGAGCAAAAGGCCAGCAAAAGGCCAG
GAACCGTAAAAAGGCCGCGTTGCTGGCGTTTTTCCATAGGCTCCGCCCCCCTGACGAGCATCACAAAAAT
CGACGCTCAAGTCAGAGGTGGCGAAACCCGACAGGACTATAAAGATACCAGGCGTTTCCCCCTGGAAGCT
CCCTCGTGCGCTCTCCTGTTCCGACCCTGCCGCTTACCGGATACCTGTCCGCCTTTCTCCCTTCGGGAAG
CGTGGCGCTTTCTCATAGCTCACGCTGTAGGTATCTCAGTTCGGTGTAGGTCGTTCGCTCCAAGCTGGGC
TGTGTGCACGAACCCCCCGTTCAGCCCGACCGCTGCGCCTTATCCGGTAACTATCGTCTTGAGTCCAACC
CGGTAAGACACGACTTATCGCCACTGGCAGCAGCCACTGGTAACAGGATTAGCAGAGCGAGGTATGTAGG
CGGTGCTACAGAGTTCTTGAAGTGGTGGCCTAACTACGGCTACACTAGAAGGACAGTATTTGGTATCTGC
GCTCTGCTGAAGCCAGTTACCTTCGGAAAAAGAGTTGGTAGCTCTTGATCCGGCAAACAAACCACCGCTG
GTAGCGGTGGTTTTTTTGTTTGCAAGCAGCAGATTACGCGCAGAAAAAAAGGATCTCAAGAAGATCCTTT
GATCTTTTCTACGGGGTCTGACGCTCAGTGGAACGAAAACTCACGTTAAGGGATTTTGGTCATGAACAAT
AAAACTGTCTGCTTACATAAACAGTAATACAAGGGGTGTTATGAGCCATATTCAACGGGAAACGTCTTGC
TCTAGGCCGCGATTAAATTCCAACATGGATGCTGATTTATATGGGTATAAATGGGCTCGCGATAATGTCG
GGCAATCAGGTGCGACAATCTATCGATTGTATGGGAAGCCCGATGCGCCAGAGTTGTTTCTGAAACATGG
CAAAGGTAGCGTTGCCAATGATGTTACAGATGAGATGGTCAGACTAAACTGGCTGACGGAATTTATGCCT
CTTCCGACCATCAAGCATTTTATCCGTACTCCTGATGATGCATGGTTACTCACCACTGCGATCCCCGGGA
AAACAGCATTCCAGGTATTAGAAGAATATCCTGATTCAGGTGAAAATATTGTTGATGCGCTGGCAGTGTT
CCTGCGCCGGTTGCATTCGATTCCTGTTTGTAATTGTCCTTTTAACAGCGATCGCGTATTTCGTCTCGCT
CAGGCGCAATCACGAATGAATAACGGTTTGGTTGATGCGAGTGATTTTGATGACGAGCGTAATGGCTGGC
CTGTTGAACAAGTCTGGAAAGAAATGCATAAACTTTTGCCATTCTCACCGGATTCAGTCGTCACTCATGG
TGATTTCTCACTTGATAACCTTATTTTTGACGAGGGGAAATTAATAGGTTGTATTGATGTTGGACGAGTC
GGAATCGCAGACCGATACCAGGATCTTGCCATCCTATGGAACTGCCTCGGTGAGTTTTCTCCTTCATTAC
AGAAACGGCTTTTTCAAAAATATGGTATTGATAATCCTGATATGAATAAATTGCAGTTTCATTTGATGCT
CGATGAGTTTTTCTAAGAATTAATTCATGAGCGGATACATATTTGAATGTATTTAGAAAAATAAACAAAT
AGGGGTTCCGCGCACATTTCCCCGAAAAGTGCCACCTAAATTGTAAGCGTTAATATTTTGTTAAAATTCG
CGTTAAATTTTTGTTAAATCAGCTCATTTTTTAACCAATAGGCCGAAATCGGCAAAATCCCTTATAAATC
AAAAGAATAGACCGAGATAGGGTTGAGTGTTGTTCCAGTTTGGAACAAGAGTCCACTATTAAAGAACGTG
GACTCCAACGTCAAAGG
[49 nt withheld, positions 5478-5526]
T
[91 nt withheld, positions 5528-5618]
G
[124 nt withheld, positions 5620-5743]
CCCATTCGCCA
